>Addgene plasmid #44714 | pJDS71-GG-SHD | depositor full sequence | sequence record 61239 | pJDS71-GG-SHD sequence 6433 bps
GACGGATCGGGAGATCTCCCGATCCCCTATGGTCGACTCTCAGTACAATCTGCTCTGATGCCGCATAGTT
AAGCCAGTATCTGCTCCCTGCTTGTGTGTTGGAGGTCGCTGAGTAGTGCGCGAGCAAAATTTAAGCTACA
ACAAGGCAAGGCTTGACCGACAATTGCATGAAGAATCTGCTTAGGGTTAGGCGTTTTGCGCTGCTTCGCG
ATGTACGGGCCAGATATACGCGTTGACATTGATTATTGACTAGTTATTAATAGTAATCAATTACGGGGTC
ATTAGTTCATAGCCCATATATGGAGTTCCGCGTTACATAACTTACGGTAAATGGCCCGCCTGGCTGACCG
CCCAACGACCCCCGCCCATTGACGTCAATAATGACGTATGTTCCCATAGTAACGCCAATAGGGACTTTCC
ATTGACGTCAATGGGTGGACTATTTACGGTAAACTGCCCACTTGGCAGTACATCAAGTGTATCATATGCC
AAGTACGCCCCCTATTGACGTCAATGACGGTAAATGGCCCGCCTGGCATTATGCCCAGTACATGACCTTA
TGGGACTTTCCTACTTGGCAGTACATCTACGTATTAGTCATCGCTATTACCATGGTGATGCGGTTTTGGC
AGTACATCAATGGGCGTGGATAGCGGTTTGACTCACGGGGATTTCCAAGTCTCCACCCCATTGACGTCAA
TGGGAGTTTGTTTTGGCACCAAAATCAACGGGACTTTCCAAAATGTCGTAACAACTCCGCCCCATTGACG
CAAATGGGCGGTAGGCGTGTACGGTGGGAGGTCTATATAAGCAGAGCTCTCTGGCTAACTAGAGAACCCA
CTGCTTACTGGCTTATCGAAATTAATACGACTCACTATAGGGAGACCCAAGCTGGCTAGCACCATGGACT
ACAAAGACCATGACGGTGATTATAAAGATCATGACATCGATTACAAGGATGACGATGACAAGATGGCCCC
CAAGAAGAAGAGGAAGGTGGGCATTCACCGCGGGGTACCTATGGTGGACTTGAGGACACTCGGTTATTCG
CAACAGCAACAGGAGAAAATCAAGCCTAAGGTCAGGAGCACCGTCGCGCAACACCACGAGGCGCTTGTGG
GGCATGGCTTCACTCATGCGCATATTGTCGCGCTTTCACAGCACCCTGCGGCGCTTGGGACGGTGGCTGT
CAAATACCAAGATATGATTGCGGCCCTGCCCGAAGCCACGCACGAGGCAATTGTAGGGGTCGGTAAACAG
TGGTCGGGAGCGCGAGCACTTGAGGCGCTGCTGACTGTGGCGGGTGAGCTTAGGGGGCCTCCGCTCCAGC
TCGACACCGGGCAGCTGCTGAAGATCGCGAAGAGAGGGGGAGTAACAGCGGTAGAGGCAGTGCACGCCTG
GCGCAATGCGCTCACCGGGGCCCCCTTGCCCCTGGAGACGATTAATCACCGGTCGTCTCCCTATCGCTTC
CCACGACGGAGGACGGCCAGCCTTGGAGTCCATCGTAGCCCAATTGTCCAGGCCCGATCCCGCGTTGGCT
GCGTTAACGAATGACCATCTGGTGGCGTTGGCATGTCTTGGTGGACGACCCGCGCTCGATGCAGTCAAAA
AGGGTCTGCCTCATGCTCCCGCATTGATCAAAAGAACCAACCGGCGGATTCCCGAGAGAACTTCCCATCG
AGTCGCGGGATCCCAACTAGTCAAAAGTGAACTGGAGGAGAAGAAATCTGAACTTCGTCATAAATTGAAA
TATGTGCCTCATGAATATATTGAATTAATTGAAATTGCCAGAAATTCCACTCAGGATAGAATTCTTGAAA
TGAAGGTAATGGAATTTTTTATGAAAGTTTATGGATATAGAGGTAAACATTTGGGTGGATCAAGGAAACC
GGACGGAGCAATTTATACTGTCGGATCTCCTATTGATTACGGTGTGATCGTGGATACTAAAGCTTATAGC
GGAGGTTATAATCTGCCAATTGGCCAAGCAGATGAAATGCAACGATATGTCGAAGAAAATCAAACACGAA
ACAAACATATCAACCCTAATGAATGGTGGAAAGTCTATCCATCTTCTGTAACGGAATTTAAGTTTTTATT
TGTGAGTGGTCACTTTAAAGGAAACTACAAAGCTCAGCTTACACGATTAAATCATATCACTAATTGTAAT
GGAGCTGTTCTTAGTGTAGAAGAGCTTTTAATTGGTGGAGAAATGATTAAAGCCGGCACATTAACCTTAG
AGGAAGTCAGACGGAAATTTAATAACGGCGAGATAAACTTTTAAGGGCCCTTCGAAGGTAAGCCTATCCC
TAACCCTCTCCTCGGTCTCGATTCTACGCGTACCGGTCATCATCACCATCACCATTGAGTTTAAACCCGC
TGATCAGCCTCGACTGTGCCTTCTAGTTGCCAGCCATCTGTTGTTTGCCCCTCCCCCGTGCCTTCCTTGA
CCCTGGAAGGTGCCACTCCCACTGTCCTTTCCTAATAAAATGAGGAAATTGCATCGCATTGTCTGAGTAG
GTGTCATTCTATTCTGGGGGGTGGGGTGGGGCAGGACAGCAAGGGGGAGGATTGGGAAGACAATAGCAGG
CATGCTGGGGATGCGGTGGGCTCTATGGCTTCTGAGGCGGAAAGAACCAGCTGGGGCTCTAGGGGGTATC
CCC
[124 nt withheld, positions 2664-2787]
C
[32 nt withheld, positions 2789-2820]
CA
[57 nt withheld, positions 2823-2879]
A
[49 nt withheld, positions 2881-2929]
CCTTTGACGTTGGAGTCCACGTTCTTT
[37 nt withheld, positions 2957-2993]
ACCCTATCTCGGTCTATTCTTTTGATTTATAAGGGATTTTGGGGATTTCGGCCTATTGGTTAAAAAATGA
GCTGATTTAACAAAAATTTAACGCGAATTAATTCTGTGGAATGTGTGTCAGTTAGGGTGTGGAAAGTCCC
CAGGCTCCCCAGGCAGGCAGAAGTATGCAAAGCATGCATCTCAATTAGTCAGCAACCAGGTGTGGAAAGT
CCCCAGGCTCCCCAGCAGGCAGAAGTATGCAAAGCATGCATCTCAATTAGTCAGCAACCATAGTCCCGCC
CCTAACTCCGCCCATCCCGCCCCTAACTCCGCCCAGTTCCGCCCATTCTCCGCCCCATGGCTGACTAATT
TTTTTTATTTATGCAGAGGCCGAGGCCGCCTCTGCCTCTGAGCTATTCCAGAAGTAGTGAGGAGGCTTTT
TTGGAGGCCTAGGCTTTTGCAAAAAGCTCCCGGGAGCTTGTATATCCATTTTCGGATCTGATCAGCACGT
GTTGACAATTAATCATCGGCATAGTATATCGGCATAGTATAATACGACAAGGTGAGGAACTAAACCATGG
CCAAGCCTTTGTCTCAAGAAGAATCCACCCTCATTGAAAGAGCAACGGCTACAATCAACAGCATCCCCAT
CTCTGAAGACTACAGCGTCGCCAGCGCAGCTCTCTCTAGCGACGGCCGCATCTTCACTGGTGTCAATGTA
TATCATTTTACTGGGGGACCTTGTGCAGAACTCGTGGTGCTGGGCACTGCTGCTGCTGCGGCAGCTGGCA
ACCTGACTTGTATCGTCGCGATCGGAAATGAGAACAGGGGCATCTTGAGCCCCTGCGGACGGTGTCGACA
GGTGCTTCTCGATCTGCATCCTGGGATCAAAGCGATAGTGAAGGACAGTGATGGACAGCCGACGGCAGTT
GGGATTCGTGAATTGCTGCCCTCTGGTTATGTGTGGGAGGGCTAAGCACTTCGTGGCCGAGGAGCAGGAC
TGACACGTGCTACGAGATTTCGATTCCACCGCCGCCTTCTATGAAAGGTTGGGCTTCGGAATCGTTTTCC
GGGACGCCGGCTGGATGATCCTCCAGCGCGGGGATCTCATGCTGGAGTTCTTCGCCCACCCCAACTTGTT
TATTGCAGCTTATAATGGTTACAAATAAAGCAATAGCATCACAAATTTCACAAATAAAGCATTTTTTTCA
CTGCATTCTAGTTGTGGTTTGTCCAAACTCATCAATGTATCTTATCATGTCTGTATACCGTCGACCTCTA
GCTAGAGCTTGGCGTAATCATGGTCATAGCTGTTTCCTGTGTGAAATTGTTATCCGCTCACAATTCCACA
CAACATACGAGCCGGAAGCATAAAGTGTAAAGCCTGGGGTGCCTAATGAGTGAGCTAACTCACATTAATT
GCGTTGCGCTCACTGCCCGCTTTCCAGTCGGGAAACCTGTCGTGCCAGCTGCATTAATGAATCGGCCAAC
GCGCGGGGAGAGGCGGTTTGCGTATTGGGCGCTCTTCCGCTTCCTCGCTCACTGACTCGCTGCGCTCGGT
CGTTCGGCTGCGGCGAGCGGTATCAGCTCACTCAAAGGCGGTAATACGGTTATCCACAGAATCAGGGGAT
AACGCAGGAAAGAACATGTGAGCAAAAGGCCAGCAAAAGGCCAGGAACCGTAAAAAGGCCGCGTTGCTGG
CGTTTTTCCATAGGCTCCGCCCCCCTGACGAGCATCACAAAAATCGACGCTCAAGTCAGAGGTGGCGAAA
CCCGACAGGACTATAAAGATACCAGGCGTTTCCCCCTGGAAGCTCCCTCGTGCGCTCTCCTGTTCCGACC
CTGCCGCTTACCGGATACCTGTCCGCCTTTCTCCCTTCGGGAAGCGTGGCGCTTTCTCAATGCTCACGCT
GTAGGTATCTCAGTTCGGTGTAGGTCGTTCGCTCCAAGCTGGGCTGTGTGCACGAACCCCCCGTTCAGCC
CGACCGCTGCGCCTTATCCGGTAACTATCGTCTTGAGTCCAACCCGGTAAGACACGACTTATCGCCACTG
GCAGCAGCCACTGGTAACAGGATTAGCAGAGCGAGGTATGTAGGCGGTGCTACAGAGTTCTTGAAGTGGT
GGCCTAACTACGGCTACACTAGAAGGACAGTATTTGGTATCTGCGCTCTGCTGAAGCCAGTTACCTTCGG
AAAAAGAGTTGGTAGCTCTTGATCCGGCAAACAAACCACCGCTGGTAGCGGTGGTTTTTTTGTTTGCAAG
CAGCAGATTACGCGCAGAAAAAAAGGATCTCAAGAAGATCCTTTGATCTTTTCTACGGGGTCTGACGCTC
AGTGGAACGAAAACTCACGTTAAGGGATTTTGGTCATGAGATTATCAAAAAGGATCTTCACCTAGATCCT
TTTAAATTAAAAATGAAGTTTTAAATCAATCTAAAGTATATATGAGTAAACTTGGTCTGACAGTTACCAA
TGCTTAATCAGTGAGGCACCTATCTCAGCGATCTGTCTATTTCGTTCATCCATAGTTGCCTGACTCCCCG
TCGTGTAGATAACTACGATACGGGAGGGCTTACCATCTGGCCCCAGTGCTGCAATGATACCGCGAGACCC
ACGCTCACCGGCTCCAGATTTATCAGCAATAAACCAGCCAGCCGGAAGGGCCGAGCGCAGAAGTGGTCCT
GCAACTTTATCCGCCTCCATCCAGTCTATTAATTGTTGCCGGGAAGCTAGAGTAAGTAGTTCGCCAGTTA
ATAGTTTGCGCAACGTTGTTGCCATTGCTACAGGCATCGTGGTGTCACGCTCGTCGTTTGGTATGGCTTC
ATTCAGCTCCGGTTCCCAACGATCAAGGCGAGTTACATGATCCCCCATGTTGTGCAAAAAAGCGGTTAGC
TCCTTCGGTCCTCCGATCGTTGTCAGAAGTAAGTTGGCCGCAGTGTTATCACTCATGGTTATGGCAGCAC
TGCATAATTCTCTTACTGTCATGCCATCCGTAAGATGCTTTTCTGTGACTGGTGAGTACTCAACCAAGTC
ATTCTGAGAATAGTGTATGCGGCGACCGAGTTGCTCTTGCCCGGCGTCAATACGGGATAATACCGCGCCA
CATAGCAGAACTTTAAAAGTGCTCATCATTGGAAAACGTTCTTCGGGGCGAAAACTCTCAAGGATCTTAC
CGCTGTTGAGATCCAGTTCGATGTAACCCACTCGTGCACCCAACTGATCTTCAGCATCTTTTACTTTCAC
CAGCGTTTCTGGGTGAGCAAAAACAGGAAGGCAAAATGCCGCAAAAAAGGGAATAAGGGCGACACGGAAA
TGTTGAATACTCATACTCTTCCTTTTTCAATATTATTGAAGCATTTATCAGGGTTATTGTCTCATGAGCG
GATACATATTTGAATGTATTTAGAAAAATAAACAAATAGGGGTTCCGCGCACATTTCCCCGAAAAGTGCC
ACCTGACGTC
Features (pLannotate 1.2.2; 26 found; start..end, strand, type, name):
     36..80      -  misc_feature   bom (fragment): basis of mobility region from pBR322
    235..614     +  enhancer       CMV enhancer: human cytomegalovirus immediate early enhancer
    615..818     +  promoter       CMV promoter: human cytomegalovirus (CMV) immediate early promoter
    814..847     +  LTR            5' LTR (truncated) (fragment): truncated 5' long terminal repeat (LTR) from HIV-1
    863..881     +  promoter       T7 promoter: promoter for bacteriophage T7 RNA polymerase
    907..972     +  CDS            3xFLAG: three tandem FLAG® epitope tags, followed by an enterokinase cleavage site
   1024..1434    +  CDS            avrXa10 (fragment): AVX10_XANOO - Experimental evidence at protein level: Swiss-Prot protein existence level 1. Avirulence protein. Induces the hypersensitive response (HR)in rice plants carrying the resistance gene Xa10. Activity depends on the presence of the core repeat domains; replacement with repeat domains from other proteins (AvrBs3 of X.euvesicatoria (AC P14727) or AvrXa7 of this organism) does not elicit the HR. Probably acts as a transcription factor in its host plant (rice) to induce plant resistance or disease. From Xanthomonas oryzae pv. oryzae.
   1499..1705    +  CDS            avrBs3 (fragment): AVRB3_XANEU - Experimental evidence at protein level: Swiss-Prot protein existence level 1. Avirulence protein. Acts as a transcription factor in C.annuum plants. In susceptible plants lacking the Bs3 resistance gene induces expression of a number of genes, including genes homologous to a family of auxin-induced genes, alpha-expansin genes, pectate lyase, anthocyanidin glucoside rhamnosyl transferase and at least one transcription factor, UPA20. Their expression leads to plant hypertrophy in mesophyll cells, probably mainly mediated by UPA20 (PubMed:17962565). In resistant plants induces the h
   1694..2281    +  CDS            FokI cleavage domain: nonspecific DNA cleavage domain of the FokI endonuclease (Li et al., 1992) must dimerize to be catalytically active
   2297..2338    +  CDS            V5 tag: epitope tag from simian virus 5
   2394..2618    +  polyA_signal   bGH poly(A) signal: bovine growth hormone polyadenylation signal
   2622..2643    +  promoter       SV40 promoter (fragment): SV40 enhancer and early promoter
   2664..3092    +  rep_origin     f1 ori (sequence partly withheld): f1 bacteriophage origin of replication; arrow indicates direction of (+) strand synthesis
   3106..3436    +  promoter       SV40 promoter: SV40 enhancer and early promoter
   3484..3531    +  promoter       EM7 promoter: synthetic bacterial promoter&nbsp
   3550..3948    +  CDS            BSD: blasticidin S deaminase; Aspergillus terreus BSD; confers resistance to blasticidin
   3949..3976    +  CDS            BleoR (fragment): antibiotic-binding protein; Sh ble from Streptoalloteichus hindustanus; confers resistance to bleomycin, phleomycin, and Zeocin™
   3986..4111    +  CDS            ble (fragment): BLE_KLEPN - Experimental evidence at protein level: Swiss-Prot protein existence level 1. Binding protein with a strong affinity to the bleomycin family of antibiotics. Binds to CL990; an antimitotic-antibiotic compound. From Klebsiella pneumoniae.
   4106..4227    +  polyA_signal   SV40 poly(A) signal: SV40 polyadenylation signal
   4300..4316    -  protein_bind   lac operator: The lac repressor binds to the lac operator to inhibit transcription in E. coli. This inhibition can be relieved by adding lactose or isopropyl-β-D-thiogalactopyranoside (IPTG). lac repressor encoded by lacI
   4324..4354    -  promoter       lac promoter: promoter for the E. coli lac operon
   4369..4390    -  protein_bind   CAP binding site: CAP binding activates transcription in the presence of cAMP. E. coli catabolite activator protein
   4403..4495    -  CDS            lacI (fragment): lac repressor; lacI; The lac repressor binds to the lac operator to inhibit transcription in E. coli. This inhibition can be relieved by adding lactose or isopropyl-β-D-thiogalactopyranoside (IPTG).
   4678..5266    -  rep_origin     ori: high-copy-number ColE1/pMB1/pBR322/pUC origin of replication
   5437..6297    -  CDS            AmpR: β-lactamase; bla; confers resistance to ampicillin, carbenicillin, and related antibiotics
   6298..6402    -  promoter       AmpR promoter: bla
