[The description below was written by a language model from this plasmid's Addgene catalogue record and pLannotate feature annotations shown in this document.]
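Description:
pJDS71-GG-SHD is an empty mammalian expression backbone of 6,433 bp for building TALE nucleases (TALENs). It derives from pJDS71, one of the TAL effector engineering vectors. It was altered so that it accepts repeat arrays made with a Golden Gate TALEN assembly kit, taking the place of that kit's usual final destination vectors (pTAL3 or pTAL4). The overhangs left by Esp3I digestion were changed to GGGA/CTAT to match the intermediate array vectors, and the reading frame was adjusted so that inserted arrays remain in frame. The plasmid replicates in E. coli at high copy from a ColE1/pUC-type origin under ampicillin selection, and it also carries an f1 origin.

The expression cassette is driven by the CMV enhancer and promoter, with a downstream T7 promoter that could support in vitro transcription. It encodes an N-terminal 3xFLAG tag, followed by TAL effector-derived sequence annotated as avrXa10 and avrBs3 fragments. These fragments presumably supply the N- and C-terminal TALE regions that flank the cloning site for the repeat array. Next comes the wild-type FokI cleavage domain, which must dimerize to cut DNA, so TALENs are used as pairs binding opposite sides of a target. A V5 tag is annotated after FokI, though whether it is in frame is not stated, and a bGH polyadenylation signal closes the cassette. A separate SV40/EM7-driven blasticidin S deaminase gene with an SV40 poly(A) signal offers blasticidin selection; the adjacent bleomycin-resistance annotations are only fragments. The record does not explain the "SHD" suffix. The associated work used such nucleases to generate targeted chromosomal deletions and inversions in zebrafish.
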