Addgene plasmid #44714: pJDS71-GG-SHD
Purpose: (Empty Backbone)
Depositing lab: Nathan Lawson. Depositing organization: University of Massachusetts, Worcester. Publication: Targeted Chromosomal Deletions and Inversions in Zebrafish. Gupta A, Hall VL, Kok FO, Shin M, McNulty JC, Lawson ND, Wolfe SA. Genome Res. 2013 Mar 11. 10.1101/gr.154070.112 PubMed 23478401.
Backbone
  Vector backbone: pJDS71
  Backbone size (bp): 6433
  Modifications to backbone: 1)To make pJDS vectors compatible with the Voytas lab Golden Gate kit, the overhangs generated by Esp3I cleavage sites in the pJDS-GG vectors were adjusted to GGGA/CTAT to ensure proper complementarity between intermediate vectors and the final vector. 2)Each pJDS-GG vector is modified to match the reading frame of the Golden Gate assembled intermediate arrays.
  Vector type: Mammalian Expression
  Promoter: CMV
  Tag / fusion protein: 3X Flag (N terminal on backbone); FOKI WT (C terminal on backbone)
Growth in bacteria
  Bacterial resistance: Ampicillin, 100 μg/mL
  Growth temperature: 37°C
  Growth strain: Top10
  Copy number: High Copy
Gene/Insert
  Sequencing primers: 5′ CMV-F; 3′ BGH-rev
Resource information
  A portion of this plasmid was derived from a plasmid made by: Plasmid derived from pJDS71 from Addgene "Joung Lab TAL Effector Engineering Reagents" Kit.
Terms and licenses: Academic/Nonprofit Terms; Industry Terms: Not Available to Industry
Depositor comments: This plasmid is modified pJDS71 vector from "Joung Lab TAL Effector Engineering Reagents" Kit. Modifications are made to the backbone to make it compatible with Voytas Golden Gate TALEN Kit and it can be used in place of pTAL3 or pTAL4. Please see the attached protocol below for modifications.
How to cite: pJDS71-GG-SHD was a gift from Nathan Lawson (Addgene plasmid # 44714 ; http://n2t.net/addgene:44714 ; RRID:Addgene_44714)
