>Addgene plasmid #44714 | pJDS71-GG-SHD | addgene partial sequence | sequence record 62515 | BGH-rev 5'-TAGAAGGCACAGTCGAGG-3'
GTGATGATGACCGGTACGCGTAGAATCGAGACCGAGGAGAGGGTTAGGGATAGGCTTACCTTCGAAGGGC
CCTTAAAAGTTTATCTCGCCGTTATTAAATTTCCGTCTGACTTCCTCTAAGGTTAATGTGCCGGCTTTAA
TCATTTCTCCACCAATTAAAAGCTCTTCTACACTAAGAACAGCTCCATTACAATTAGTGATATGATTTAA
TCGTGTAAGCTGAGCTTTGTAGTTTCCTTTAAAGTGACCACTCACAAATAAAAACTTAAATTCCGTTACA
GAAGATGGATAGACTTTCCACCATTCATTAGGGTTGATATGTTTGTTTCGTGTTTGATTTTCTTCGACAT
ATCGTTGCATTTCATCTGCTTGGCCAATTGGCAGATTATAACCTCCGCTATAAGCTTTAGTATCCACGAT
CACACCGTAATCAATAGGAGATCCGACAGTATAAATTGCTCCGTCCGGTTTCCTTGATCCACCCAAATGT
TTACCTCTATATCCATAAACTTTCATAAAAAATTCCATTACCTTCATTTCAAGAATTCTATCCTGAGTGG
AATTTCTGGCAATTTCAATTAATTCAATATATTCATGAGGCACATATTTCAATTTATGACGAAGTTCAGA
TTTCTTCTCCTCCAGTTCACTTTTGACTAGTTGGGATCCCGCGACTCGATGGGAAGTTCTCTCGGGAATC
CGCCGGTTGGTTCTTTTGATCAATGCGGGAGCATGAGG
