>Addgene plasmid #44714 | pJDS71-GG-SHD | addgene partial sequence | sequence record 62516 | CMV-F 5'-CGCAAATGGGCGGTAGGCGTG-3'
AGCTCTCTGGCTAACTAGAGAACCCACTGCTTACTGGCTTATCGAAATTAATACGACTCACTATAGGGAG
ACCCAAGCTGGCTAGCACCATGGACTACAAAGACCATGACGGTGATTATAAAGATCATGACATCGATTAC
AAGGATGACGATGACAAGATGGCCCCCAAGAAGAAGAGGAAGGTGGGCATTCACCGCGGGGTACCTATGG
TGGACTTGAGGACACTCGGTTATTCGCAACAGCAACAGGAGAAAATCAAGCCTAAGGTCAGGAGCACCGT
CGCGCAACACCACGAGGCGCTTGTGGGGCATGGCTTCACTCATGCGCATATTGTCGCGCTTTCACAGCAC
CCTGCGGCGCTTGGGACGGTGGCTGTCAAATACCAAGATATGATTGCGGCCCTGCCCGAAGCCACGCACG
AGGCAATTGTAGGGGTCGGTAAACAGTGGTCGGGAGCGCGAGCACTTGAGGCGCTGCTGACTGTGGCGGG
TGAGCTTAGGGGGCCTCCGCTCCAGCTCGACACCGGGCAGCTGCTGAAGATCGCGAAGAGAGGGGGAGTA
ACAGCGGTAGAGGCAGTGCACGCCTGGCGCAATGCGCTCACCGGGGCCCCCTTGCCCCTGGAGACGATTA
ATCACCGGTCGTCTCCCTATCGCTTCCCACGACGGAGGACGGCCAGCCTTGGAGTCCATCGTAGCCCAAT
TGTCCAGGCCCGATCCCGCGTTGGCTGCGTTAACGAATGACCATCTGGTGGCGTTGGCATGTCTTGGTGG
ACGACCCGCGCTCGATGCAGTCAAAAAGGGTCTGCCTCATGCTCCCGCATTGATCAAAAGAACCAA
